Addgene plasmid #225443: pDGB3_alpha2_BeYDV geminino 2.0 (no ATG)-eGFP (GB5178)
Purpose: Geminino 2.0-no ATG on CDS. BeYDV LIR1 + 2nd half intron ICON MP + eGFP w/o ATG + t35S:SIR + P35s + 1st half of intron from ICON MP + BeYDV LIR1.
Depositing lab: Diego Orzaez. Depositing organization: Instituto de Biologia Molecular y Celular de Plantas. Publication: CuBe: a geminivirus-based copper-regulated expression system suitable for post-harvest activation. Garcia-Perez E, Vazquez-Vilar M, Lozano-Duran R, Orzaez D. Plant Biotechnol J. 2025 Jan;23(1):141-155. doi: 10.1111/pbi.14485. Epub 2024 Oct 22. PubMed 39435699.
Backbone
  Vector backbone: pDGB3_alpha2
  Backbone manufacturer: self-made
  Vector type: Synthetic Biology
Growth in bacteria
  Bacterial resistance: Kanamycin, 50 μg/mL
  Growth temperature: 37°C
  Growth strain: DH5alpha
  Copy number: High Copy
Gene/Insert
  Gene/Insert name: BeYDV LIR1 + 2nd half intron ICON MP + eGFP w/o ATG + t35S:SIR + P35s + 1st half of intron from ICON MP + BeYDV LIR1
  Species: Synthetic
  Insert size (bp): 3054
  Mutation: BsaI and BsmBI sites removed
  Cloning method: Restriction Enzyme; 5′ cloning site BsaI (destroyed during cloning); 3′ cloning site BsaI (destroyed during cloning)
  Sequencing primers: 5′ ggtggcaggatatattgtgg; 3′ cgcccttttaaatatccgatt
Terms and licenses: Academic/Nonprofit Terms; Industry Terms: Not Available to Industry
Depositor comments: Compatible with GoldenBraid; insert can be released with BsmbI. Please visit https://doi.org/10.1101/2024.04.30.591823 for bioRxiv preprint.
How to cite: pDGB3_alpha2_BeYDV geminino 2.0 (no ATG)-eGFP (GB5178) was a gift from Diego Orzaez (Addgene plasmid # 225443 ; http://n2t.net/addgene:225443 ; RRID:Addgene_225443)
