[The description below was written by a language model from this plasmid's Addgene catalogue record and pLannotate feature annotations shown in this document.]
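Description:
pDGB3_alpha2_BeYDV geminino 2.0 (no ATG)-eGFP (GB5178) is a GoldenBraid alpha-level binary vector for Agrobacterium-mediated delivery into plants, about 9.4 kb in total with a 3,054 bp synthetic insert. The backbone carries nopaline-type left and right T-DNA border repeats, the pVS1 replication and stability functions (RepA, StaA, oriV) for maintenance in Agrobacterium, a ColE1/pMB1-type origin with the pBR322 bom region for high-copy propagation in E. coli, and a bacterial kanamycin resistance gene. Internal BsaI and BsmBI sites were removed from the insert. It was assembled through BsaI sites that were destroyed in cloning, and the unit can be released with BsmBI for further GoldenBraid assembly.

The payload is a deconstructed bean yellow dwarf virus (BeYDV) replicon arranged in a permuted, "split" order between two copies of the long intergenic region (LIR). Reading from the first LIR, it contains the second half of an intron taken from the ICON movement protein, an eGFP coding sequence lacking its ATG, a CaMV 35S terminator joined to the short intergenic region (SIR), then the CaMV 35S promoter with a TMV omega leader fragment, followed by the first half of the intron and the second LIR. In the linear T-DNA the promoter therefore lies downstream of the reporter. The design logic appears to be that release and circularisation of the replicon between the LIRs, which requires geminiviral Rep supplied separately since none is annotated here, places the promoter and both intron halves upstream of eGFP, so that splicing yields an expressible transcript. The source of the start codon is not stated in the record. The short "MP_BEYDV" hits are probably viral sequence adjoining the LIRs. The associated work concerns a copper-regulated geminiviral expression system for plants, including post-harvest activation.
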