Features (pLannotate 1.2.2; 18 found; start..end, strand, type, name):
    312..371     +  CDS            MP_BEYDV (fragment): Protein inferred from homology: Swiss-Prot protein existence level 3. Involved in the viral transport within, and between cells. From Bean yellow dwarf virus (BeYDV).
    437..1150    +  CDS            EGFP: EGFP is a basic (constitutively fluorescent) green fluorescent protein published in 1996, derived from Aequorea victoria. It is reported to be a rapidly-maturing weak dimer with moderate acid sensitivity.
   1228..1387    +  polyA_signal   CaMV poly(A) signal (fragment): cauliflower mosaic virus polyadenylation signal
   2167..2511    +  promoter       CaMV 35S promoter: strong constitutive promoter from cauliflower mosaic virus
   2464..2510    +  promoter       minimal CaMV 35S promoter: minimal 35S promoter from cauliflower mosaic virus
   2543..2568    +  misc_feature   TMV Ω (fragment): translational enhancer from the tobacco mosaic virus 5'-leader sequence (Gallie et al., 1988)
   2672..2691    -  misc_feature   MCS (fragment): pUC18/19 multiple cloning site
   2998..3066    +  CDS            MP_BEYDV (fragment): Protein inferred from homology: Swiss-Prot protein existence level 3. Involved in the viral transport within, and between cells. From Bean yellow dwarf virus (BeYDV).
   3072..3096    +  misc_feature   RB T-DNA repeat: right border repeat from nopaline C58 T-DNA
   3436..3837    +  CDS            Y4CG_SINFN (fragment): Protein inferred from homology: Swiss-Prot protein existence level 3. From Sinorhizobium fredii (strain NBRC 101917 / NGR234).
   4397..5026    +  CDS            pVS1 StaA: stability protein from the Pseudomonas plasmid pVS1 (Heeb et al., 2000)
   5455..6528    +  CDS            pVS1 RepA: replication protein from the Pseudomonas plasmid pVS1 (Heeb et al., 2000)
   6594..6788    +  rep_origin     pVS1 oriV: origin of replication for the Pseudomonas plasmid pVS1 (Heeb et al., 2000)
   6991..7030    +  CDS            rop (fragment): Rop protein, which maintains plasmids at low copy number; rop
   7132..7272    +  misc_feature   bom: basis of mobility region from pBR322
   7458..8046    -  rep_origin     ori: high-copy-number ColE1/pMB1/pBR322/pUC origin of replication
   8134..8949    -  CDS            KanR: aminoglycoside phosphotransferase; aph(3')-Ia; confers resistance to kanamycin in bacteria or G418 (Geneticin®) in eukaryotes
   9382..9406    +  misc_feature   LB T-DNA repeat: left border repeat from nopaline C58 T-DNA
>Addgene plasmid #225443 | pDGB3_alpha2_BeYDV geminino 2.0 (no ATG)-eGFP (GB5178) | addgene full sequence | sequence record 447736 | Addgene NGS Result
GGAGTAGCAGAAGGCATGTTGTTGTGACTCCGAGGGGTTGCCTCAAACTCTATCTTATAACCGGCGTGGA
GGCATGGAGGCAGGGGTATTTTGGTCATTTTAATAGATAGTGGAAAATGACGTGGAATTTACTTAAAGAC
GAAGTCTTTGCGACAAGGGGGGGCCCACGCCGAATTTAATATTACCGGCGTGGCCCCCCCTTATCGCGAG
TGCTTTAGCACGAGCGGTCCAGATTTAAAGTAGAAAATTTCCCGCCCACTAGGGTTAAAGGTGTTCACAC
TATAAAAGCATATACGATGTGATGGTATTTGATGGAGCGTATATTGTATCAGGTATTTCCGTTGGATACG
AATTATTCGTACGACCCTCCTAATTAACCTGACTCAAAATCTACCCTCATAATTGTTGTTTGATATTGGT
CTTGTATTTTGCAGGTGTGAGCAAGGGCGAGGAGCTGTTCACCGGGGTGGTGCCCATCCTGGTCGAGCTG
GACGGCGACGTAAACGGCCACAAGTTCAGCGTGTCCGGCGAGGGCGAGGGCGATGCCACCTACGGCAAGC
TGACCCTGAAGTTCATCTGCACCACCGGCAAGCTGCCCGTGCCCTGGCCCACCCTCGTGACCACCCTGAC
CTACGGCGTGCAGTGCTTCAGCCGCTACCCCGACCACATGAAGCAGCACGACTTCTTCAAGTCCGCCATG
CCCGAAGGCTACGTCCAGGAGCGCACCATCTTCTTCAAGGACGACGGCAACTACAAGACCCGCGCCGAGG
TGAAGTTCGAGGGCGACACCCTGGTGAACCGCATCGAGCTGAAGGGCATCGACTTCAAGGAGGACGGCAA
CATCCTGGGGCACAAGCTGGAGTACAACTACAACAGCCACAACGTCTATATCATGGCCGACAAGCAGAAG
AACGGCATCAAGGTGAACTTCAAGATCCGCCACAACATCGAGGACGGCAGCGTGCAGCTCGCCGACCACT
ACCAGCAGAACACCCCCATCGGCGACGGCCCCGTGCTGCTGCCCGACAACCACTACCTGAGCACCCAGTC
CGCCCTGAGCAAAGACCCCAACGAGAAGCGCGATCACATGGTCCTGCTGGAGTTCGTGACCGCCGCCGGG
ATCACTCTCGGCATGGACGAGCTGTACAAGGACGAGCTGTAAGCTTCGGCCATGCTAGAGTCCGCAAAAA
TCACCAGTCTCTCTCTACAAATCTATCTCTCTCTATTTTTCTCCAGAATAATGTGTGAGTAGTTCCCAGA
TAAGGGAATTAGGGTTCTTATAGGGTTTCGCTCATGTGTTGAGCATATAAGAAACCCTTAGTATGTATTT
GTATTTGTAAAATACTTCTATCAATAAAATTTCTAATTCCTAAAACCAAAATCCAGTGACCTATAAAATG
ATTATTTTATGAATATATTTCATTGTGCAAGTAGATAGAAATTACATATGTTACATAACACACGAAATAA
ACAAAAAAAGACAATCCAAAAACAAACACCCCAAAAAAAATAATCACTTTAGATAAACTCGTATGAGGAG
AGGCACGTTCAGGTAACTAGAGCCAAGCTGATCTCCTTTGCCCCGGAGATCACCATGGACGACTTTCTCT
ATCTCTACGATCTAGGAAGAAAGTTCGACGGAGAAGGTGACGATACCATGTTCACCACCGATAATGAGAA
GATTAGCCTCTTCAATTTCAGAAAGAATGCTGACCCACAGATGGTTAGAGAGGCCTACGCGGCAGGTCTG
ATCAAGACGATCTACCCGAGTAATAATCTCCAGGAGATCAAATACCTTCCCAAGAAGGTTAAAGATGCAG
TCAAAAGATTCAGGACTAACTGCATCAAGAACACAGAGAAAGATATATTTCTCAAGATCAGAAGTACTAT
TCCAGTATGGACGATTCAAGGCTTGCTTCATAAACCAAGGCAAGTAATAGAGATTGGAGTCTCTAAGAAA
GTAGTTCCTACTGAATCAAAGGCCATGGAGTCAAAAATTCAGATCGAGGATCTAACAGAACTCGCCGTGA
AGACTGGCGAACAGTTCATACAGAGTCTTTTACGACTCAATGACAAGAAGAAAATCTTCGTCAACATGGT
GGAGCACGACACTCTCGTCTACTCCAAGAATATCAAAGATACAGTCTCAGAAGACCAAAGGGCTATTGAG
ACTTTTCAACAAAGGGTAATATCGGGAAACCTCCTCGGATTCCATTGCCCAGCTATCTGTCACTTCATCA
AAAGGACAGTAGAAAAGGAAGGTGGCACCTACAAATGCCATCATTGCGATAAAGGAAAGGCTATCGTTCA
AGATGCCCCTGCCGACAGTGGTCCCAAAGATGGACCCCCACCCACGAGGAGCATCGTGGAAAAAGAAGAC
GTTCCAACCACGTCTTCAAAGCAAGTGGATTGATGTGATATCTCCACTGACGTAAGGGATGACGCACAAT
CCCACTATCCTTCGCAAGACCCTTCCTCTATATAAGGAAGTTCATTTCATTTGGAGAGGACTCCGGTATT
TTTACAACAATTACCACAACAAAACAAACAACAAACAACATTACAATTTACTATTCTAGTCGAAGAATGT
CAGGTAAGCCATCTTCCTGCTTATTTTTATAATGAACATAGAAATAGGAAGTTGTGCAGAGAAACGCTGT
CAGGAGGTGCCAAGCTTGCATGCCTGCAGGTAGCAGAAGGCATGTTGTTGTGACTCCGAGGGGTTGCCTC
AAACTCTATCTTATAACCGGCGTGGAGGCATGGAGGCAGGGGTATTTTGGTCATTTTAATAGATAGTGGA
AAATGACGTGGAATTTACTTAAAGACGAAGTCTTTGCGACAAGGGGGGGCCCACGCCGAATTTAATATTA
CCGGCGTGGCCCCCCCTTATCGCGAGTGCTTTAGCACGAGCGGTCCAGATTTAAAGTAGAAAATTTCCCG
CCCACTAGGGTTAAAGGTGTTCACACTATAAAAGCATATACGATGTGATGGTATTTGATGGAGCGTATAT
TGTATCAGGTATTTCCGTTGGATACGAATTATTCGTACGACCCTCCGCTTGAGACGAAGCTTGACAGGAT
ATATTGGCGGGTAAACCTAAGAGAAAAGAGCGTTTATTAGAATAATCGGATATTTAAAAGGGCGTGAAAA
GGTTTATCCGTTCGTCCATTTGTATGTGCATGCCAACCACAGGGTTCCCCTCGGGATCAAAGTACTTTGA
TCCAACCCCTCCGCTGCTATAGTGCAGTCGGCTTCTGACGTTCAGTGCAGCCGTCATCTGAAAACGACAT
GTCGCACAAGTCCTAAGTTACGCGACAGGCTGCCGCCCTGCCCTTTTCCTGGCGTTTTCTTGTCGCGTGT
TTTAGTCGCATAAAGTAGAATACTTGCGACTAGAACCGGAGACATTACGCCATGAACAAGAGCGCCGCCG
CTGGCCTGCTGGGCTATGCCCGCGTCAGCACCGACGACCAGGACTTGACCAACCAACGGGCCGAACTGCA
CGCGGCCGGCTGCACCAAGCTGTTTTCCGAGAAGATCACCGGCACCAGGCGCGACCGCCCGGAGCTGGCC
AGGATGCTTGACCACCTACGCCCTGGCGACGTTGTGACAGTGACCAGGCTAGACCGCCTGGCCCGCAGCA
CCCGCGACCTACTGGACATTGCCGAGCGCATCCAGGAGGCCGGCGCGGGCCTGCGTAGCCTGGCAGAGCC
GTGGGCCGACACCACCACGCCGGCCGGCCGCATGGTGTTGACCGTGTTCGCCGGCATTGCCGAGTTCGAG
CGTTCCCTAATCATCGACCGCACCCGGAGCGGGCGCGAGGCCGCCAAGGCCCGAGGCGTGAAGTTTGGCC
CCCGCCCTACCCTCACCCCGGCACAGATCGCGCACGCCCGCGAGCTGATCGACCAGGAAGGCCGCACCGT
GAAAGAGGCGGCTGCACTGCTTGGCGTGCATCGCTCGACCCTGTACCGCGCACTTGAGCGCAGCGAGGAA
GTGACGCCCACCGAGGCCAGGCGGCGCGGTGCCTTCCGTGAGGACGCATTGACCGAGGCCGACGCCCTGG
CGGCCGCCGAGAATGAACGCCAAGAGGAACAAGCATGAAACCGCACCAGGACGGCCAGGACGAACCGTTT
TTCATTACCGAAGAGATCGAGGCGGAGATGATCGCGGCCGGGTACGTGTTCGAGCCGCCCGCGCACCTCT
CAACCGTGCGGCTGCATGAAATCCTGGCCGGTTTGTCTGATGCCAAGCTGGCGGCCTGGCCGGCCAGCTT
GGCCGCTGAAGAAACCGAGCGCCGCCGTCTAAAAAGGTGATGTGTATTTGAGTAAAACAGCTTGCGTCAT
GCGGTCGCTGCGTATATGATGCGATGAGTAAATAAACAAATACGCAAGGGGAACGCATGAAGGTTATCGC
TGTACTTAACCAGAAAGGCGGGTCAGGCAAGACGACCATCGCAACCCATCTAGCCCGCGCCCTGCAACTC
GCCGGGGCCGATGTTCTGTTAGTCGATTCCGATCCCCAGGGCAGTGCCCGCGATTGGGCGGCCGTGCGGG
AAGATCAACCGCTAACCGTTGTCGGCATCGACCGCCCGACGATTGACCGCGACGTGAAGGCCATCGGCCG
GCGCGACTTCGTAGTGATCGACGGAGCGCCCCAGGCGGCGGACTTGGCTGTGTCCGCGATCAAGGCAGCC
GACTTCGTGCTGATTCCGGTGCAGCCAAGCCCTTACGACATATGGGCCACCGCCGACCTGGTGGAGCTGG
TTAAGCAGCGCATTGAGGTCACGGATGGAAGGCTACAAGCGGCCTTTGTCGTGTCGCGGGCGATCAAAGG
CACGCGCATCGGCGGTGAGGTTGCCGAGGCGCTGGCCGGGTACGAGCTGCCCATTCTTGAGTCCCGTATC
ACGCAGCGCGTGAGCTACCCAGGCACTGCCGCCGCCGGCACAACCGTTCTTGAATCAGAACCCGAGGGCG
ACGCTGCCCGCGAGGTCCAGGCGCTGGCCGCTGAAATTAAATCAAAACTCATTTGAGTTAATGAGGTAAA
GAGAAAATGAGCAAAAGCACAAACACGCTAAGTGCCGGCCGTCCGAGCGCACGCAGCAGCAAGGCTGCAA
CGTTGGCCAGCCTGGCAGACACGCCAGCCATGAAGCGGGTCAACTTTCAGTTGCCGGCGGAGGATCACAC
CAAGCTGAAGATGTACGCGGTACGCCAAGGCAAGACCATTACCGAGCTGCTATCTGAATACATCGCGCAG
CTACCAGAGTAAATGAGCAAATGAATAAATGAGTAGATGAATTTTAGCGGCTAAAGGAGGCGGCATGGAA
AATCAAGAACAACCAGGCACCGACGCCGTGGAATGCCCCATGTGTGGAGGAACGGGCGGTTGGCCAGGCG
TAAGCGGCTGGGTTGCCTGCCGGCCCTGCAATGGCACTGGAACCCCCAAGCCCGAGGAATCGGCGTGAGC
GGTCGCAAACCATCCGGCCCGGTACAAATCGGCGCGGCGCTGGGTGATGACCTGGTGGAGAAGTTGAAGG
CCGCGCAGGCCGCCCAGCGGCAACGCATCGAGGCAGAAGCACGCCCCGGTGAATCGTGGCAAGCGGCCGC
TGATCGAATCCGCAAAGAATCCCGGCAACCGCCGGCAGCCGGTGCGCCGTCGATTAGGAAGCCGCCCAAG
GGCGACGAGCAACCAGATTTTTTCGTTCCGATGCTCTATGACGTGGGCACCCGCGATAGTCGCAGCATCA
TGGACGTGGCCGTTTTCCGTCTGTCGAAGCGTGACCGACGAGCTGGCGAGGTGATCCGCTACGAGCTTCC
AGACGGGCACGTAGAGGTTTCCGCAGGGCCGGCCGGCATGGCCAGTGTGTGGGATTACGACCTGGTACTG
ATGGCGGTTTCCCATCTAACCGAATCCATGAACCGATACCGGGAAGGGAAGGGAGACAAGCCCGGCCGCG
TGTTCCGTCCACACGTTGCGGACGTACTCAAGTTCTGCCGGCGAGCCGATGGCGGAAAGCAGAAAGACGA
CCTGGTAGAAACCTGCATTCGGTTAAACACCACGCACGTTGCCATGCAGCGTACGAAGAAGGCCAAGAAC
GGCCGCCTGGTGACGGTATCCGAGGGTGAAGCCTTGATTAGCCGCTACAAGATCGTAAAGAGCGAAACCG
GGCGGCCGGAGTACATCGAGATCGAGCTAGCTGATTGGATGTACCGCGAGATCACAGAAGGCAAGAACCC
GGACGTGCTGACGGTTCACCCCGATTACTTTTTGATCGATCCCGGCATCGGCCGTTTTCTCTACCGCCTG
GCACGCCGCGCCGCAGGCAAGGCAGAAGCCAGATGGTTGTTCAAGACGATCTACGAACGCAGTGGCAGCG
CCGGAGAGTTCAAGAAGTTCTGTTTCACCGTGCGCAAGCTGATCGGGTCAAATGACCTGCCGGAGTACGA
TTTGAAGGAGGAGGCGGGGCAGGCTGGCCCGATCCTAGTCATGCGCTACCGCAACCTGATCGAGGGCGAA
GCATCCGCCGGTTCCTAATGTACGGAGCAGATGCTAGGGCAAATTGCCCTAGCAGGGGAAAAAGGTCGAA
AAGGACTCTTTCCTGTGGATAGCACGTACATTGGGAACCCAAAGCCGTACATTGGGAACCGGAACCCGTA
CATTGGGAACCCAAAGCCGTACATTGGGAACCGGTCACACATGTAAGTGACTGATATAAAAGAGAAAAAA
GGCGATTTTTCCGCCTAAAACTCTTTAAAACTTATTAAAACTCTTAAAACCCGCCTGGCCTGTGCATAAC
TGTCTGGCCAGCGCACAGCCGAAGAGCTGCAAAAAGCGCCTACCCTTCGGTCGCTGCGCTCCCTACGCCC
CGCCGCTTCGCGTCGGCCTATCGCGGCCGCTGGCCGCTCAAAAATGGCTGGCCTACGGCCAGGCAATCTA
CCAGGGCGCGGACAAGCCGCGCCGTCGCCACTCGACCGCCGGCGCCCACATCAAGGCACCCTGCCTCGCG
CGTTTCGGTGATGACGGTGAAAACCTCTGACACATGCAGCTCCCGGTGACGGTCACAGCTTGTCTGTAAG
CGGATGCCGGGAGCAGACAAGCCCGTCAGGGCGCGTCAGCGGGTGTTGGCGGGTGTCGGGGCGCAGCCAT
GACCCAGTCACGTAGCGATAGCGGAGTGTATACTGGCTTAACTATGCGGCATCAGAGCAGATTGTACTGA
GAGTGCACCATATGCGGTGTGAAATACCGCACAGATGCGTAAGGAGAAAATACCGCATCAGGCGCTCTTC
CGCTTCCTCGCTCACTGACTCGCTGCGCTCGGTCGTTCGGCTGCGGCGAGCGGTATCAGCTCACTCAAAG
GCGGTAATACGGTTATCCACAGAATCAGGGGATAACGCAGGAAAGAACATGTGAGCAAAAGGCCAGCAAA
AGGCCAGGAACCGTAAAAAGGCCGCGTTGCTGGCGTTTTTCCATAGGCTCCGCCCCCCTGACGAGCATCA
CAAAAATCGACGCTCAAGTCAGAGGTGGCGAAACCCGACAGGACTATAAAGATACCAGGCGTTTCCCCCT
GGAAGCTCCCTCGTGCGCTCTCCTGTTCCGACCCTGCCGCTTACCGGATACCTGTCCGCCTTTCTCCCTT
CGGGAAGCGTGGCGCTTTCTCATAGCTCACGCTGTAGGTATCTCAGTTCGGTGTAGGTCGTTCGCTCCAA
GCTGGGCTGTGTGCACGAACCCCCCGTTCAGCCCGACCGCTGCGCCTTATCCGGTAACTATCGTCTTGAG
TCCAACCCGGTAAGACACGACTTATCGCCACTGGCAGCAGCCACTGGTAACAGGATTAGCAGAGCGAGGT
ATGTAGGCGGTGCTACAGAGTTCTTGAAGTGGTGGCCTAACTACGGCTACACTAGAAGGACAGTATTTGG
TATCTGCGCTCTGCTGAAGCCAGTTACCTTCGGAAAAAGAGTTGGTAGCTCTTGATCCGGCAAACAAACC
ACCGCTGGTAGCGGTGGTTTTTTTGTTTGCAAGCAGCAGATTACGCGCAGAAAAAAAGGATCTCAAGAAG
ATCCTTTGATCTTTTCTACGGGGTCTGACGCTCAGTGGAACGAAAACTCACGTTAAGGGATTTTGGTCAT
GCATTCTAGGTGATTAGAAAAACTCATCGAGCATCAAATGAAACTGCAATTTATTCATATCAGGATTATC
AATACCATATTTTTGAAAAAGCCGTTTCTGTAATGAAGGAGAAAACTCACCGAGGCAGTTCCATAGGATG
GCAAGATCCTGGTATCGGTCTGCGATTCCGACTCGTCCAACATCAATACAACCTATTAATTTCCCCTCGT
CAAAAATAAGGTTATCAAGTGAGAAATCACCATGAGTGACGACTGAATCCGGTGAGAATGGCAAAAGTTT
ATGCATTTCTTTCCAGACTTGTTCAACAGGCCAGCCATTACGCTCGTCATCAAAATCACTCGCATCAACC
AAACCGTTATTCATTCGTGATTGCGCCTGAGCGAGTCGAAATACGCGATCGCTGTTAAAAGGACAATTAC
AAACAGGAATCGAATGCAACCGGCGCAGGAACACTGCCAGCGCATCAACAATATTTTCACCTGAATCAGG
ATATTCTTCTAATACCTGGAATGCTGTTTTCCCTGGGATCGCAGTGGTGAGTAACCATGCATCATCAGGA
GTACGGATAAAATGCTTGATGGTCGGAAGAGGCATAAATTCCGTCAGCCAGTTTAGTCTGACCATCTCAT
CTGTAACATCATTGGCAACGCTACCTTTGCCATGTTTCAGAAACAACTCTGGCGCATCGGGCTTCCCATA
CAATCGGTAGATTGTCGCACCTGATTGCCCGACATTATCGCGAGCCCATTTATACCCATATAAATCAGCA
TCCATGTTGGAATTTAATCGCGGCCTTGAGCAAGACGTTTCCCGTTGAATATGGCTCATAACAGAACTTA
TTATTTCCTTCCTCTTTTCTACAGTATTTAAAGATACCCCAAGAAGCTAATTATAACAAGACGAACTCCA
ATTCACTGTTCCTTGCATTCTAAAACCTTAAATACCAGAAAACAGCTTTTTCAAAGTTGTTTTCAAAGTT
GGCGTATAACATAGTATCGACGGAGCCGATTTTGAAACCGCGGTGATCACAGGCAGCAACGCTCTGTCAT
CGTTACAATCAACATGCTACCCTCCGCGAGATCATCCGTGTTTCAAACCCGGCAGCTTAGTTGCCGTTCT
TCCGAATAGCATCGGTAACATGAGCAAAGTCTGCCGCCTTACAACGGCTCTCCCGCTGACGCCGTCCCGG
ACTGATGGGCTGCCTGTATCGAGTGGTGATTTTGTGCCGAGCTGCCGGTCGGGGAGCTGTTGGCTGGCTG
GTGGCAGGATATATTGTGGTGTAAACATAACAAGCTTCGTCTCAGTCA
